>Addgene plasmid #234637 | pSLB028 | addgene full sequence | sequence record 469906 | Addgene NGS Result
TAATACGACTCACTATAGGGGAATTGTGAGCGGATAACAATTCCCCTCTAGAAATAATTTTGTTTAACTT
TAAGAAGGAGATATACCATGGGCAGCAGCCATCATCATCATCATCACAGCAGCGGCCTGGTGCCGCGCGG
CAGCCATATGATGCCTACGGATTTCGATTCGGGTCTGGCTCGTAATGCAGCAAATTTCGTGCCTCTGACA
CCAATCGACTTCCTTGTCAGAGCGGCCGAGGTTTACGGTCAGCGCCTTGCAATAGTGCACGGTCCGTTAC
GTCAAAATTGGCGTGACACGTACGCGCGGGCCCGACGGCTGGCCAGTGCACTGGCCCGTGCCGGTATTGG
AAAAGGAGATACTGTAGCCGCTTTGTTGCCAAATACGCCTGCAATGGTAGAGGCCCACTTCGGCGTGCCG
ATGGCGGGAGCAGTTCTTAACGCGCTGAACATCCGATTAGACGCCGCCAACCTGGTGTTCATGCTTCGAC
ATGGTGAGGCGCGTGTTTTGCTTGCTGATACCGAATTTGCGGACCTGGCACGTCAGATGGCTCTGGAGAT
CCCGGGGCTGAAGGTGATAGCTGTTCACGATGTCTTGGGTCCGCAAGAAGCGCCTTTCGGAGACACTGAT
TACGAGGCTTTCTTGGCGTCAGGAGATTCAGACTACGCCTGGCACATGCCCGCGGATGAATGGGAAGCCA
TTGCTTTGAACTACACCAGTGGAACTACGGGCGACCCCAAGGGTGTCGTGTATCACCACCGTGGTGCTGC
GATTAACGCAGTTTCAAACATACTGGAGTGGGATTTACCGAAGCACCCAGTGTACCTCTGGACCTTGCCC
ATGTTTCATTGTAACGGTTGGTGTTTTCCTTGGACAGTAGCGGCGCGTGCTGGCGTCAACGTCTGCCTTC
GCAAATTCGAGCCGCGCTTGGTTTTCGATCTTATGCGCGAGGAAGGGGTTACGCACTACTGCGCAGCCCC
TATCGTCCATACTGCGCTGGTCAATGCGCCTGCAGCGTGGCGTGAAGGTGTTCGTGGACCTGTTCGCGGA
ATGGTGGCAGGAGCGCCCCCGCCTGCTGCTGTTTTAGCACAGATGGAAGCTATGGGATTTGAGCTGACAC
ACGTGTACGGTTTAACAGAGGTCTATGGTCCGGCCGCGGTATGCGCGGAGCAGGACGACTGGTCCACTTT
GAGTGAGCAAGACCGTGCTGTTCGGAAAGCGCGCCAAGGTGTACGATACCATCTCCAATCTCAGGTCGCG
GTATTAGACCCCGACTCCATGCAGCCGGTTCCGGCGGATGGAGAAACCATCGGCGAGATAATGTTCCGCG
GGAACATCTGCATGAAGGGGTATCTGAAGAACGAAAAGGCTACCCGTGAGGCTTTCGCCGGCGGTTGGTT
CCACACTGGTGACCTGGGCGTCTGTATGCCTGACGGATATATAAAGATAAAAGACCGTAGTAAAGATATA
ATCATTTCTGGTGGCGAGAATATCTCGTCAGTGGAAGTCGAGGACGCTTTGTACCGTCATCCTGCCGTCC
TCGCAGCAGCTGTGGTGGCTCAACCTGACGCACGGTGGGGCGAGACGCCATGTGCTTTTGTTGAACTTAA
GGACGGGGCCAGCGTGTCGGCAGAGGAGCTGATTGCACACTGCCGCACTTTGCTGGCAGGCTTCAAGGTA
CCTAAGGCCGTTTATTTTGGCCCACTGCCTAAGACCAGCACGGGCAAGATTCAAAAGTTTGAATTGCGTC
GTAAGGTTAAGAGCGACTCCGCAATCGATGTGTGACTCGAGCACCACCACCACCACCACTGAGATCCGGC
TGCTAACAAAGCCCGAAAGGAAGCTGAGTTGGCTGCTGCCACCGCTGAGCAATAACTAGCATAACCCCTT
GGGGCCTCTAAACGGGTCTTGAGGGGTTTTTTGCTGAAAGGAGGAACTATATCCGGATTGGCGAATGGG
[124 nt withheld, positions 1960-2083]
C
[91 nt withheld, positions 2085-2175]
A
[49 nt withheld, positions 2177-2225]
CCTTTGACGTTGGAGTCCACGTTCTTT
[37 nt withheld, positions 2253-2289]
ACCCTATCTCGGTCTATTCTTTTGATTTATAAGGGATTTTGCCGATTTCGGCCTATTGGTTAAAAAATGA
GCTGATTTAACAAAAATTTAACGCGAATTTTAACAAAATATTAACGCTTACAATTTAGGTGGCACTTTTC
GGGGAAATGTGCGCGGAACCCCTATTTGTTTATTTTTCTAAATACATTCAAATATGTATCCGCTCATGAA
TTAATTCTTAGAAAAACTCATCGAGCATCAAATGAAACTGCAATTTATTCATATCAGGATTATCAATACC
ATATTTTTGAAAAAGCCGTTTCTGTAATGAAGGAGAAAACTCACCGAGGCAGTTCCATAGGATGGCAAGA
TCCTGGTATCGGTCTGCGATTCCGACTCGTCCAACATCAATACAACCTATTAATTTCCCCTCGTCAAAAA
TAAGGTTATCAAGTGAGAAATCACCATGAGTGACGACTGAATCCGGTGAGAATGGCAAAAGTTTATGCAT
TTCTTTCCAGACTTGTTCAACAGGCCAGCCATTACGCTCGTCATCAAAATCACTCGCATCAACCAAACCG
TTATTCATTCGTGATTGCGCCTGAGCGAGACGAAATACGCGATCGCTGTTAAAAGGACAATTACAAACAG
GAATCGAATGCAACCGGCGCAGGAACACTGCCAGCGCATCAACAATATTTTCACCTGAATCAGGATATTC
TTCTAATACCTGGAATGCTGTTTTCCCGGGGATCGCAGTGGTGAGTAACCATGCATCATCAGGAGTACGG
ATAAAATGCTTGATGGTCGGAAGAGGCATAAATTCCGTCAGCCAGTTTAGTCTGACCATCTCATCTGTAA
CATCATTGGCAACGCTACCTTTGCCATGTTTCAGAAACAACTCTGGCGCATCGGGCTTCCCATACAATCG
ATAGATTGTCGCACCTGATTGCCCGACATTATCGCGAGCCCATTTATACCCATATAAATCAGCATCCATG
TTGGAATTTAATCGCGGCCTAGAGCAAGACGTTTCCCGTTGAATATGGCTCATAACACCCCTTGTATTAC
TGTTTATGTAAGCAGACAGTTTTATTGTTCATGACCAAAATCCCTTAACGTGAGTTTTCGTTCCACTGAG
CGTCAGACCCCGTAGAAAAGATCAAAGGATCTTCTTGAGATCCTTTTTTTCTGCGCGTAATCTGCTGCTT
GCAAACAAAAAAACCACCGCTACCAGCGGTGGTTTGTTTGCCGGATCAAGAGCTACCAACTCTTTTTCCG
AAGGTAACTGGCTTCAGCAGAGCGCAGATACCAAATACTGTCCTTCTAGTGTAGCCGTAGTTAGGCCACC
ACTTCAAGAACTCTGTAGCACCGCCTACATACCTCGCTCTGCTAATCCTGTTACCAGTGGCTGCTGCCAG
TGGCGATAAGTCGTGTCTTACCGGGTTGGACTCAAGACGATAGTTACCGGATAAGGCGCAGCGGTCGGGC
TGAACGGGGGGTTCGTGCACACAGCCCAGCTTGGAGCGAACGACCTACACCGAACTGAGATACCTACAGC
GTGAGCTATGAGAAAGCGCCACGCTTCCCGAAGGGAGAAAGGCGGACAGGTATCCGGTAAGCGGCAGGGT
CGGAACAGGAGAGCGCACGAGGGAGCTTCCAGGGGGAAACGCCTGGTATCTTTATAGTCCTGTCGGGTTT
CGCCACCTCTGACTTGAGCGTCGATTTTTGTGATGCTCGTCAGGGGGGCGGAGCCTATGGAAAAACGCCA
GCAACGCGGCCTTTTTACGGTTCCTGGCCTTTTGCTGGCCTTTTGCTCACATGTTCTTTCCTGCGTTATC
CCCTGATTCTGTGGATAACCGTATTACCGCCTTTGAGTGAGCTGATACCGCTCGCCGCAGCCGAACGACC
GAGCGCAGCGAGTCAGTGAGCGAGGAAGCGGAAGAGCGCCTGATGCGGTATTTTCTCCTTACGCATCTGT
GCGGTATTTCACACCGCAATGGTGCACTCTCAGTACAATCTGCTCTGATGCCGCATAGTTAAGCCAGTAT
ACACTCCGCTATCGCTACGTGACTGGGTCATGGCTGCGCCCCGACACCCGCCAACACCCGCTGACGCGCC
CTGACGGGCTTGTCTGCTCCCGGCATCCGCTTACAGACAAGCTGTGACCGTCTCCGGGAGCTGCATGTGT
CAGAGGTTTTCACCGTCATCACCGAAACGCGCGAGGCAGCTGCGGTAAAGCTCATCAGCGTGGTCGTGAA
GCGATTCACAGATGTCTGCCTGTTCATCCGCGTCCAGCTCGTTGAGTTTCTCCAGAAGCGTTAATGTCTG
GCTTCTGATAAAGCGGGCCATGTTAAGGGCGGTTTTTTCCTGTTTGGTCACTGATGCCTCCGTGTAAGGG
GGATTTCTGTTCATGGGGGTAATGATACCGATGAAACGAGAGAGGATGCTCACGATACGGGTTACTGATG
ATGAACATGCCCGGTTACTGGAACGTTGTGAGGGTAAACAACTGGCGGTATGGATGCGGCGGGACCAGAG
AAAAATCACTCAGGGTCAATGCCAGCGCTTCGTTAATACAGATGTAGGTGTTCCACAGGGTAGCCAGCAG
CATCCTGCGATGCAGATCCGGAACATAATGGTGCAGGGCGCTGACTTCCGCGTTTCCAGACTTTACGAAA
CACGGAAACCGAAGACCATTCATGTTGTTGCTCAGGTCGCAGACGTTTTGCAGCAGCAGTCGCTTCACGT
TCGCTCGCGTATCGGTGATTCATTCTGCTAACCAGTAAGGCAACCCCGCCAGCCTAGCCGGGTCCTCAAC
GACAGGAGCACGATCATGCGCACCCGTGGGGCCGCCATGCCGGCGATAATGGCCTGCTTCTCGCCGAAAC
GTTTGGTGGCGGGACCAGTGACGAAGGCTTGAGCGAGGGCGTGCAAGATTCCGAATACCGCAAGCGACAG
GCCGATCATCGTCGCGCTCCAGCGAAAGCGGTCCTCGCCGAAAATGACCCAGAGCGCTGCCGGCACCTGT
CCTACGAGTTGCATGATAAAGAAGACAGTCATAAGTGCGGCGACGATAGTCATGCCCCGCGCCCACCGGA
AGGAGCTGACTGGGTTGAAGGCTCTCAAGGGCATCGGTCGAGATCCCGGTGCCTAATGAGTGAGCTAACT
TACATTAATTGCGTTGCGCTCACTGCCCGCTTTCCAGTCGGGAAACCTGTCGTGCCAGCTGCATTAATGA
ATCGGCCAACGCGCGGGGAGAGGCGGTTTGCGTATTGGGCGCCAGGGTGGTTTTTCTTTTCACCAGTGAG
ACGGGCAACAGCTGATTGCCCTTCACCGCCTGGCCCTGAGAGAGTTGCAGCAAGCGGTCCACGCTGGTTT
GCCCCAGCAGGCGAAAATCCTGTTTGATGGTGGTTAACGGCGGGATATAACATGAGCTGTCTTCGGTATC
GTCGTATCCCACTACCGAGATATCCGCACCAACGCGCAGCCCGGACTCGGTAATGGCGCGCATTGCGCCC
AGCGCCATCTGATCGTTGGCAACCAGCATCGCAGTGGGAACGATGCCCTCATTCAGCATTTGCATGGTTT
GTTGAAAACCGGACATGGCACTCCAGTCGCCTTCCCGTTCCGCTATCGGCTGAATTTGATTGCGAGTGAG
ATATTTATGCCAGCCAGCCAGACGCAGACGCGCCGAGACAGAACTTAATGGGCCCGCTAACAGCGCGATT
TGCTGGTGACCCAATGCGACCAGATGCTCCACGCCCAGTCGCGTACCGTCTTCATGGGAGAAAATAATAC
TGTTGATGGGTGTCTGGTCAGAGACATCAAGAAATAACGCCGGAACATTAGTGCAGGCAGCTTCCACAGC
AATGGCATCCTGGTCATCCAGCGGATAGTTAATGATCAGCCCACTGACGCGTTGCGCGAGAAGATTGTGC
ACCGCCGCTTTACAGGCTTCGACGCCGCTTCGTTCTACCATCGACACCACCACGCTGGCACCCAGTTGAT
CGGCGCGAGATTTAATCGCCGCGACAATTTGCGACGGCGCGTGCAGGGCCAGACTGGAGGTGGCAACGCC
AATCAGCAACGACTGTTTGCCCGCCAGTTGTTGTGCCACGCGGTTGGGAATGTAATTCAGCTCCGCCATC
GCCGCTTCCACTTTTTCCCGCGTTTTCGCAGAAACGTGGCTGGCCTGGTTCACCACGCGGGAAACGGTCT
GATAAGAGACACCGGCATACTCTGCGACATCGTATAACGTTACTGGTTTCACATTCACCACCCTGAATTG
ACTCTCTTCCGGGCGCTATCATGCCATACCGCGAAAGGTTTTGCGCCATTCGATGGTGTCCGGGATCTCG
ACGCTCTCCCTTATGCGACTCCTGCATTAGGAAGCAGCCCAGTAGTAGGTTGAGGCCGTTGAGCACCGCC
GCCGCAAGGAATGGTGCATGCAAGGAGATGGCGCCCAACAGTCCCCCGGCCACGGGGCCTGCCACCATAC
CCACGCCGAAACAAGCGCTCATGAGCCCGAAGTGGCGAGCCCGATCTTCCCCATCGGTGATGTCGGCGAT
ATAGGCGCCAGCAACCGCACCTGTGGCGCCGGTGATGCCGGCCACGATGCGTCCGGCGTAGAGGATCGAG
ATCTCGATCCCGCGAAAT
Features (pLannotate 1.2.2; 21 found; start..end, strand, type, name):
      1..19      +  promoter       T7 promoter: promoter for bacteriophage T7 RNA polymerase
     20..44      +  protein_bind   lac operator: The lac repressor binds to the lac operator to inhibit transcription in E. coli. This inhibition can be relieved by adding lactose or isopropyl-β-D-thiogalactopyranoside (IPTG). lac repressor encoded by lacI
     59..81      +  RBS            RBS: efficient ribosome binding site from bacteriophage T7 gene 10 (Olins and Rangwala, 1989)
    100..116     +  CDS            capTEV™ (fragment): composite tag for in vivo biotinylation, TEV protease cleavage, and 6xHis tagging
    127..144     +  CDS            thrombin site: thrombin recognition and cleavage site
    160..1761    +  CDS            AAE7 (fragment): AEE7_ARATH - Also known as ACN1, AMPBP7. Experimental evidence at protein level: Swiss-Prot protein existence level 1. Peroxisomal acetate/butyrate--CoA ligase that is probably involved in the activation of exogenous acetate for entry into the glyoxylate cycle. May play a role to prevent carbon loss from peroxisomes during lipid mobilization. In vitro, is active with both acetate and butyrate. From Arabidopsis thaliana (Mouse-ear cress).
   1792..1809    +  CDS            9xHis (fragment): 9xHis affinity tag
   1819..1868    +  CDS            SET1 (fragment): solubility-enhancement tag derived from T7 phage gene 10B
   1876..1923    +  terminator     T7 terminator: transcription terminator for bacteriophage T7 RNA polymerase
   1960..2388    +  rep_origin     f1 ori (sequence partly withheld): f1 bacteriophage origin of replication; arrow indicates direction of (+) strand synthesis
   2441..2498    +  promoter       AmpR promoter (fragment): bla
   2507..3322    -  CDS            KanR: aminoglycoside phosphotransferase; aph(3')-Ia; confers resistance to kanamycin in bacteria or G418 (Geneticin®) in eukaryotes
   3444..4032    +  rep_origin     ori: high-copy-number ColE1/pMB1/pBR322/pUC origin of replication
   4218..4357    -  misc_feature   bom: basis of mobility region from pBR322
   4459..4650    -  CDS            rop: Rop protein, which maintains plasmids at low copy number; rop
   4667..5047    +  CDS            YPB1_ECOLX: Protein predicted: Swiss-Prot protein existence level 4. From Escherichia coli.
   5119..5410    -  CDS            TcR (fragment): tetracycline efflux protein; tet; confers resistance to tetracycline
   5425..5446    -  protein_bind   CAP binding site: CAP binding activates transcription in the presence of cAMP. E. coli catabolite activator protein
   5459..6541    -  CDS            lacI: lac repressor; lacI; The lac repressor binds to the lac operator to inhibit transcription in E. coli. This inhibition can be relieved by adding lactose or isopropyl-β-D-thiogalactopyranoside (IPTG).
   6542..6619    -  promoter       lacI promoter: lacI
   6627..6906    -  CDS            TcR (fragment): tetracycline efflux protein; tet; confers resistance to tetracycline
