[The description below was written by a language model from this plasmid's Addgene catalogue record and pLannotate feature annotations shown in this document.]
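Description:
pSLB028 is a 6,927 bp bacterial expression plasmid built on the pET-28a(+) backbone for producing the protein encoded by H16_B1148 from Cupriavidus necator H16 with an N-terminal hexahistidine tag. It is maintained in E. coli through a ColE1/pMB1-type origin and selected with kanamycin via the aph(3')-Ia gene. The catalogue lists it as high copy, although the feature table also shows the rop gene and the pBR322 bom region typical of pET vectors, which normally moderate copy number. An f1 origin is present as well, along with short tetracycline-resistance fragments that are backbone remnants rather than functional markers.

The expression cassette follows the standard pET layout: a T7 promoter followed immediately by a lac operator, the phage T7 gene 10 ribosome binding site, a short His-tag segment (picked up by the automated annotation as a fragment of a composite tag), a thrombin cleavage site that would allow tag removal, the insert, and the T7 terminator. A plasmid-borne lacI gene with its own promoter supplies repressor, so transcription stays low until IPTG is added in a host that provides T7 RNA polymerase. The roughly 1.6 kb insert is annotated by similarity to an Arabidopsis peroxisomal acetate/butyrate–CoA ligase, suggesting that H16_B1148 is an acyl-CoA synthetase-like enzyme; this is a homology match, not a stated function. A vector-derived His-coding stretch lies downstream of the insert, but the record lists only an N-terminal tag. The associated study concerns volatile fatty acid catabolism in C. necator, and the plasmid suits recombinant production and affinity purification of the protein. The record notes that the construct was made by commercial synthesis.
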