Addgene plasmid #234637: pSLB028
Purpose: pET-28a(+) based plasmid for expression of H16_B1148 from Cupriavidus necator H16, with N-terminal hexahistidine tag
Depositing lab: Gregg Beckham. Depositing organization: National Laboratory of the Rockies (NLR). Publication: Insights into genetic determinants of volatile fatty acid catabolism in Cupriavidus necator H16. Holmes EC, Breunig SL, Johnson CW, Beckham GT, Bleem AC. Appl Environ Microbiol. 2025 Jun 12:e0051525. doi: 10.1128/aem.00515-25. PubMed 40503888.
Backbone
  Vector backbone: pET-28a(+)
  Total vector size (bp): 6927
  Vector type: Bacterial Expression
Growth in bacteria
  Bacterial resistance: Kanamycin, 50 μg/mL
  Growth temperature: 37°C
  Growth strain: DH5alpha
  Copy number: High Copy
Gene/Insert
  Gene/Insert name: H16_B1148
  Entrez Gene: H16_RS24495 (a.k.a. H16_RS24495, H16_B1148)
  Tag / fusion protein: 6x-His (N terminal on insert)
Resource information
  A portion of this plasmid was derived from a plasmid made by: Plasmids were first synthesized by TWIST and were re-prepared in house.
Terms and licenses: Academic/Nonprofit Terms; Industry Terms: Not Available to Industry
How to cite: pSLB028 was a gift from Gregg Beckham (Addgene plasmid # 234637 ; http://n2t.net/addgene:234637 ; RRID:Addgene_234637)
